>Addgene plasmid #197775 | pMC-9-ZmEf1a-11 | addgene full sequence | sequence record 391104 | Addgene NGS Result
GTCAGTGAGCGAGGAAGCGGAAGAGCGCCCAATACGCAAACCGCCTCTCCCCGCGCGTTGGCCGATTCAT
TAATCACTCTGTGGTCTCAGCTTCTATCTGGCTGGTGCTGTGCTTGCTTGTTGGTTACCTCGTGGAAGCT
TAAAATATCTCGTCTTGTTGACATCCTTGCAGTTGTCGCGTGAACAAGTAATCTATGATGGCAATGTTTG
CCTGGTCATGAAGTATTATTACTTTCGTTGAAACCGTGATGCTATTAAGACTTAATTTTTTTTATGGAAC
ATCGAATGTAAGGCATACATGGTTATGAGTTTTGTACTACCCTTGTTGCAGTGTGTTCCTGTTTACCTTT
TGTGCTGATGATTCGCTTGTCTTTGTGTCTTAAAGTTAATCTTGCACTTAAATGTTTTTAATATGCCAGA
TCGTTTCAAAAGATTTGAAATTTGGATTCTTCCGAAACGTTTTTTTAATAATAATGTAGTCCTGAAAACA
TGATTTTGATTCTTCAGAAACTATTTTTGATAAATAATGTAGTCCTGACAACATGGTCAATTTTACGCTT
TTAGTTATCAATGCATTTTTCATGATTTCCGCTTGAGACCACGAAGTGGCTCTTCAGTGGACGAAAGGGC
CTCGTGATACGCCTATTTTTATAGGTTAATGTCATGATAATAATGGTTTCTTAGACGTCAGGTGGCACTT
TTCGGGGAAATGTGCGCGGAACCCCTATTTGTTTATTTTTCTAAATACATTCAAATATGTATCCGCTCAT
GAGACAATAACCCTGATAAATGCTTCAATAATATTGAAAAAGGAAGAGTATGCGCTCACGCAACTGGTCC
AGAACCTTGACCGAACGCAGCGGTGGTAACGGCGCAGTGGCGGTTTTCATGGCTTGTTATGACTGTTTTT
TTTTGGGGTACAGTCTATGCCTCGGGCATCCAAGCAGCAAGCGCGTTACGCCGTGGGTCGATGTTTGATG
TTATGGAGCAGCAACGATGTTACGCAGCAGGGCAGTCGCCCTAAAACAAAGTTAAACATCATGAGGGAAG
CGGTGATCGCCGAAGTATCGACTCAACTATCAGAGGTAGTTGGCGTCATCGAGCGCCATCTCGAACCGAC
GTTGCTGGCCGTACATTTGTACGGCTCCGCAGTGGATGGCGGCCTGAAGCCACACAGCGATATTGATTTG
CTGGTTACGGTGACCGTAAGGCTTGATGAAACAACGCGGCGAGCTTTGATCAACGACCTTTTGGAAACTT
CGGCTTCCCCTGGAGAGAGCGAGATTCTCCGCGCTGTAGAAGTCACCATTGTTGTGCACGACGACATCAT
TCCGTGGCGTTATCCAGCTAAGCGCGAACTGCAATTTGGAGAATGGCAGCGCAATGACATTCTTGCAGGT
ATCTTCGAGCCAGCCACGATCGACATTGATCTGGCTATCTTGCTGACAAAAGCAAGAGAACATAGCGTTG
CCTTGGTAGGTCCAGCGGCGGAGGAACTCTTTGATCCGGTTCCTGAACAGGATCTATTTGAGGCGCTAAA
TGAAACCTTAACGCTATGGAACTCGCCGCCCGACTGGGCTGGCGATGAGCGAAATGTAGTGCTTACGTTG
TCCCGCATTTGGTACAGCGCAGTAACCGGCAAAATCGCGCCGAAGGATGTCGCTGCCGACTGGGCAATGG
AGCGCCTGCCGGCCCAGTATCAGCCCGTCATACTTGAAGCTAGACAGGCTTATCTTGGACAAGAAGAAGA
TCGCTTGGCCTCGCGCGCAGATCAGTTGGAAGAATTTGTCCATTACGTAAAAGGCGAGATCACCAAGGTA
GTCGGCAAATAACTGTCAGACCAAGTTTACTCATATATACTTTAGATTGATTTAAAACTTCATTTTTAAT
TTAAAAGGATCTAGGTGAAGATCCTTTTTGATAATCTCATGACCAAAATCCCTTAACGTGAGTTTTCGTT
CCACTGAGCGTCAGACCCCGTAGAAAAGATCAAAGGATCTTCTTGAGATCCTTTTTTTCTGCGCGTAATC
TGCTGCTTGCAAACAAAAAAACCACCGCTACCAGCGGTGGTTTGTTTGCCGGATCAAGAGCTACCAACTC
TTTTTCCGAAGGTAACTGGCTTCAGCAGAGCGCAGATACCAAATACTGTTCTTCTAGTGTAGCCGTAGTT
AGGCCACCACTTCAAGAACTCTGTAGCACCGCCTACATACCTCGCTCTGCTAATCCTGTTACCAGTGGCT
GCTGCCAGTGGCGATAAGTCGTGTCTTACCGGGTTGGACTCAAGACGATAGTTACCGGATAAGGCGCAGC
GGTCGGGCTGAACGGGGGGTTCGTGCACACAGCCCAGCTTGGAGCGAACGACCTACACCGAACTGAGATA
CCTACAGCGTGAGCTATGAGAAAGCGCCACGCTTCCCGAAGGGAGAAAGGCGGACAGGTATCCGGTAAGC
GGCAGGGTCGGAACAGGAGAGCGCACGAGGGAGCTTCCAGGGGGAAACGCCTGGTATCTTTATAGTCCTG
TCGGGTTTCGCCACCTCTGACTTGAGCGTCGATTTTTGTGATGCTCGTCAGGGGGGCGGAGCCTATGGAA
AAACGCCAGCAACGCGGCCTTTTTACGGTTCCTGGCCTTTTGCTGGCCTTTTGCTCACATGTTCTTTCCT
GCGTTATCCCCTGATTCTGTGGATAACCGTATTACCGCCTTTGAGTGAGCTGATACCGCTCGCCGCAGCC
GAACGACCGAGCGCAGCGA
Features (pLannotate 1.2.2; 7 found; start..end, strand, type, name):
      1..23      +  rep_origin     RSF ori (fragment): Plasmids containing the RSF 1030 origin of replication can be propagated in E. coli cells that contain additional plasmids with compatible origins.
     25..74      +  CDS            lacI (fragment): lac repressor; lacI; The lac repressor binds to the lac operator to inhibit transcription in E. coli. This inhibition can be relieved by adding lactose or isopropyl-β-D-thiogalactopyranoside (IPTG).
    715..819     +  promoter       AmpR promoter: bla
    810..890     -  CDS            int (fragment): INT2_ECOLX - Protein inferred from homology: Swiss-Prot protein existence level 3. Putative integrase believed to be involved in the insertion of antibiotic resistance genes into plasmids and transposons. From Escherichia coli.
    978..1034    +  CDS            GmR (fragment): gentamycin acetyltransferase; aacC1; confers resistance to gentamycin
   1041..1829    +  CDS            aadA: S3AD_ECOLX - Experimental evidence at protein level: Swiss-Prot protein existence level 1. Mediates bacterial resistance to the antibiotics streptomycin and spectinomycin. From Escherichia coli.
   2003..2591    +  rep_origin     ori: high-copy-number ColE1/pMB1/pBR322/pUC origin of replication
