[The description below was written by a language model from this plasmid's Addgene catalogue record and pLannotate feature annotations shown in this document.]
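Description:
pMC-9-ZmEf1a-11 is a Level 0 Phytobrick (MoClo) part plasmid from a modular vector toolkit and parts library for plant genome engineering. It is catalogued as a plant expression vector, but it is a small (about 2.7 kb) bacterial storage plasmid that holds a single standardized part rather than a complete expression unit. It derives from the self-made pMC-9-ccdB-11 backbone, whose name suggests that a ccdB counter-selection cassette occupied the cloning position before the part replaced it. The "9" and "11" in the name presumably denote the flanking assembly positions in the toolkit's syntax, although the record does not define them. The specific cloning sites are also not recorded.

The payload is the 496 bp ZmEf1a terminator from Zea mays, judging by the name the 3′ regulatory region of a maize elongation factor 1-alpha gene. Such a part supplies transcription termination and polyadenylation signals at the end of a plant transcription unit. The automated feature table does not annotate the terminator, which probably lies in the unannotated stretch upstream of the resistance cassette.

What the table does identify is the bacterial maintenance machinery. A high-copy ColE1/pUC-type origin matches the listed high copy number, and an aadA gene preceded by an AmpR (bla) promoter annotation matches the catalogued spectinomycin selection. The short fragments annotated as RSF ori, lacI, an integrase and GmR appear to be remnants or partial matches, not functional elements.

In use, the terminator would be combined with promoter, coding sequence and other Level 0 parts in Golden Gate-style assemblies to build higher-level transcription units for expression in plants.
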