Addgene plasmid #197775: pMC-9-ZmEf1a-11
Purpose: Phytobrick (MoClo) Level 0 Part
Depositing lab: Daniel Voytas. Depositing organization: University of Minnesota. Publication: An extensible vector toolkit and parts library for advanced engineering of plant genomes. Chamness JC, Kumar J, Cruz AJ, Rhuby E, Holum MJ, Cody JP, Tibebu R, Gamo ME, Starker CG, Zhang F, Voytas DF. Plant Genome. 2023 Mar 9:e20312. doi: 10.1002/tpg2.20312. PubMed 36896468.
Backbone
  Vector backbone: pMC-9-ccdB-11
  Backbone manufacturer: Self-made
  Vector type: Plant Expression
Growth in bacteria
  Bacterial resistance: Spectinomycin, 50 μg/mL
  Growth temperature: 37°C
  Growth strain: DH5alpha
  Copy number: High Copy
Gene/Insert
  Gene/Insert name: ZmEf1a terminator
  Species: Zea mays
  Insert size (bp): 496
  Cloning method: Restriction Enzyme; 5′ cloning site Unknown (unknown if destroyed)
Terms and licenses: Academic/Nonprofit Terms; Industry Terms: Not Available to Industry
Depositor comments: Please visit https://doi.org/10.1101/2022.10.15.511792 for bioRxiv preprint.
How to cite: pMC-9-ZmEf1a-11 was a gift from Daniel Voytas (Addgene plasmid # 197775 ; http://n2t.net/addgene:197775 ; RRID:Addgene_197775)
